Addgene plasmid #81608: pDONR223_CYLC2_p.D299Y
Purpose: Gateway Donor vector containing CYLC2 , part of the Target Accelerator Plasmid Collection.
Depositing lab: Jesse Boehm & William Hahn & David Root. Depositing organization: Broad Institute. Publication: Systematic Functional Interrogation of Rare Cancer Variants Identifies Oncogenic Alleles. Kim E, Ilic N, Shrestha Y, Zou L, Kamburov A, Zhu C, Yang X, Lubonja R, Tran N, Nguyen C, Lawrence MS, Piccioni F, Bagul M, Doench JG, Chouinard CR, Wu X, Hogstrom L, Natoli T, Tamayo P, Horn H, Corsello SM, Lage K, Root DE, Subramanian A, Golub TR, Getz G, Boehm JS, Hahn WC. Cancer Discov. 2016 Jul;6(7):714-26. doi: 10.1158/2159-8290.CD-16-0160. Epub 2016 May 4. PubMed 27147599.
Backbone
  Vector backbone: pDONR223
  Backbone manufacturer: Invitrogen
  Backbone size w/o insert (bp): 2790
  Vector type: Gateway Entry vector
Growth in bacteria
  Bacterial resistance: Spectinomycin, 50 μg/mL
  Growth temperature: 37°C
  Growth strain: DH5alpha
  Copy number: High Copy
Gene/Insert
  Gene/Insert name: CYLC2
  Species: H. sapiens (human)
  Mutation: D299Y
  GenBank ID: NM_001340.4
  Entrez Gene: CYLC2
  Promoter: None
  Cloning method: Gateway Cloning
  Sequencing primers: 5′ M13pUC-fwd; 3′ M13-Rev
Terms and licenses: Academic/Nonprofit Terms; Industry Terms: Not Available to Industry
Depositor comments: Closed state: Stop codon immediately follows insert
How to cite: pDONR223_CYLC2_p.D299Y was a gift from Jesse Boehm & William Hahn & David Root (Addgene plasmid # 81608 ; http://n2t.net/addgene:81608 ; RRID:Addgene_81608)
