[The description below was written by a language model from this plasmid's Addgene catalogue record and pLannotate feature annotations shown in this document.]
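Description:
pDONR223_CYLC2_p.D299Y is a Gateway entry clone built on the Invitrogen pDONR223 backbone, carrying the human CYLC2 open reading frame with a D299Y missense substitution. It is a bacterial cloning plasmid rather than an expression vector. It replicates in E. coli from a high-copy ColE1/pUC-type origin and is selected with spectinomycin through the aadA (SmR) aminoglycoside adenylyltransferase gene, which the annotation places downstream of a class 1 integron Pc promoter fragment and a short remnant of a gentamicin resistance gene. rrnB T1 and T2 terminators sit upstream of the cloning region, where they help insulate the insert from read-through transcription.

The CYLC2 coding sequence lies between two attL recombination sites. The automated annotation labels both as attL3, but whatever their exact variant identity, they are the sites that LR Clonase uses to transfer the ORF directionally into a destination vector. The feature table marks only part of the interval between the att sites as matching CYLC2, so the annotated fragment does not span the entire insert. The record lists no promoter for the insert; a T7 promoter lies outside one att site, facing the insert in antisense orientation. The clone is in the "closed" configuration, with a stop codon directly after the ORF, so C-terminal tags supplied by a destination vector will not be fused, whereas N-terminal fusions remain possible.

The plasmid belongs to the Target Accelerator Plasmid Collection, a set of variant alleles assembled for systematic functional testing of rare cancer-associated mutations. Its typical use is as a source clone for moving this CYLC2 variant into expression vectors, for comparison with the wild-type allele.
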