Features (pLannotate 1.2.2; 12 found; start..end, strand, type, name):
     38..74      -  CDS            lacZα (fragment): LacZα fragment of β-galactosidase; lacZ fragment
     91..186     +  protein_bind   attL3: mutant version of attL; recombination site for the Gateway® LR reaction LR Clonase™
    192..971     +  CDS            CYLC2 (fragment): CYLC2_HUMAN - Also known as CYL2. Experimental evidence at transcript level: Swiss-Prot protein existence level 2. Possible architectural role during spermatogenesis. May be involved in spermatid differentiation. From Homo sapiens (Human).
   1243..1338    -  protein_bind   attL3: mutant version of attL; recombination site for the Gateway® LR reaction LR Clonase™
   1357..1375    -  promoter       T7 promoter: promoter for bacteriophage T7 RNA polymerase
   1565..1588    +  promoter       Pc promoter (fragment): intI1 (promoter lies within the coding sequence); class 1 integron promoter
   1764..1820    +  CDS            GmR (fragment): gentamycin acetyltransferase; aacC1; confers resistance to gentamycin
   1827..2618    +  CDS            SmR: aminoglycoside adenylyltransferase (Murphy, 1985); aadA; confers resistance to spectinomycin and streptomycin
   2711..3299    +  rep_origin     ori: high-copy-number ColE1/pMB1/pBR322/pUC origin of replication
   3482..3574    +  CDS            lacI (fragment): lac repressor; lacI; The lac repressor binds to the lac operator to inhibit transcription in E. coli. This inhibition can be relieved by adding lactose or isopropyl-β-D-thiogalactopyranoside (IPTG).
   3629..3656    -  terminator     rrnB T2 terminator: transcription terminator T2 from the E. coli rrnB gene
   3788..3831    +  terminator     rrnB T1 terminator: Escherichia coli rrnB; transcription terminator T1 from the E. coli rrnB gene
>Addgene plasmid #81608 | pDONR223_CYLC2_p.D299Y | addgene full sequence | sequence record 167345 | Addgene NGS Result
GGCAGTTCCCTACTCTCGCGTTAACGCTAGCATGGATGTTTTCCCAGTCACGACGTTGTAAAACGACGGC
CAGTCTTAAGCTCGGGCCCCAAATAATGATTTTATTTTGACTGATAGTGACCTGTTCGTTGCAACAAATT
GATGAGCAATGCTTTTTTATAATGCCAACTTTGTACAAAAAAGTTGGCACCATGTCTCTCCCAAGATTCC
AAAGAGTAAACTTTGGGCCATATGATAATTACATTCCAGTCAGTGAATTAAGCAAAAAATCATGGAATCA
GCAACACTTTGCCCTGTTATTTCCCAAACCACAACGGCCAGGAACCAAAAGGAGATCAAAACCTTCTCAA
ATACGGGACAACACGGTTTCTATAATTGATGAAGAACAATTAAGAGGAGATCGTAGACAACCATTATGGA
TGTACCGTTCTTTAATGAGAATTTCTGAGAGACCATCTGTTTATTTAGCTGCCAGGAGGCAGCCTCTCAA
ACCAACTCGTACTGTCGAGGTGGATTCTAAAGCAGCAGAAATTGGTAAGAAAGGTGAAGACAAGACAACA
CAGAAGGACACAACAGATTCGGAATCAGAATTAAAACAAGGAAAAAAAGATTCAAAGAAAGGCAAGGATA
TAGAGAAAGGAAAAGAAGAAAAGCTAGATGCAAAGAAAGATAGCAAAAAAGGTAAAAAGGATGCAGAGAA
GGGCAAAGACTCAGCAACAGAATCTGAAGATGAAAAAGGAGGTGCAAAGAAAGATAACAAAAAAGATAAA
AAGGATTCAAACAAAGGCAAAGACTCGGCAACAGAATCTGAAGGTGAAAAAGGAGGTACAGAGAAAGATA
GCAAAAAAGGTAAAAAGGATTCAAAGAAGGGCAAGGATTCAGCCATAGAATTACAAGCTGTAAAAGCAGA
TGAAAAGAAGGATGAGGATGGAAAAAAAGATGCAAACAAAGGTGATGAATCGAAGGATGCCAAGAAAGAT
GCAAAGGAGATTAAAAAAGGTAAGAAAGATAAGAAGAAGCCCAGTAGTACAGACAGTGACTCAAAGGATG
ATGTCAAGAAAGAGTCTAAGAAGGACGCCACGAAATATGCCAAGAAAGTTGCCAAGAAAGATACTGAGAA
AGAATCTGCTGATTCAAAGAAGGATGCAAAGAAAAATGCTAAGAAGGATGCAAAGAAGGATGCAAAGAAG
AATGCAAAGAAGGATGAAAAGAAGGATGCAAAGAAGAAGGGCAAGTGATTGCCAACTTTCTTGTACAAAG
TTGGCATTATAAGAAAGCATTGCTTATCAATTTGTTGCAACGAACAGGTCACTATCAGTCAAAATAAAAT
CATTATTTGCCATCCAGCTGATATCCCCTATAGTGAGTCGTATTACATGGTCATAGCTGTTTCCTGGCAG
CTCTGGCCCGTGTCTCAAAATCTCTGATGTTACATTGCACAAGATAAAAATATATCATCATGCCTCCTCT
AGACCAGCCAGGACAGAAATGCCTCGACTTCGCTGCTACCCAAGGTTGCCGGGTGACGCACACCGTGGAA
ACGGATGAAGGCACGAACCCAGTGGACATAAGCCTGTTCGGTTCGTAAGCTGTAATGCAAGTAGCGTATG
CGCTCACGCAACTGGTCCAGAACCTTGACCGAACGCAGCGGTGGTAACGGCGCAGTGGCGGTTTTCATGG
CTTGTTATGACTGTTTTTTTGGGGTACAGTCTATGCCTCGGGCATCCAAGCAGCAAGCGCGTTACGCCGT
GGGTCGATGTTTGATGTTATGGAGCAGCAACGATGTTACGCAGCAGGGCAGTCGCCCTAAAACAAAGTTA
AACATTATGAGGGAAGCGGTGATCGCCGAAGTATCGACTCAACTATCAGAGGTAGTTGGCGTCATCGAGC
GCCATCTCGAACCGACGTTGCTGGCCGTACATTTGTACGGCTCCGCAGTGGATGGCGGCCTGAAGCCACA
CAGTGATATTGATTTGCTGGTTACGGTGACCGTAAGGCTTGATGAAACAACGCGGCGAGCTTTGATCAAC
GACCTTTTGGAAACTTCGGCTTCCCCTGGAGAGAGCGAGATTCTCCGCGCTGTAGAAGTCACCATTGTTG
TGCACGACGACATCATTCCGTGGCGTTATCCAGCTAAGCGCGAACTGCAATTTGGAGAATGGCAGCGCAA
TGACATTCTTGCAGGTATCTTCGAGCCAGCCACGATCGACATTGATCTGGCTATCTTGCTGACAAAAGCA
AGAGAACATAGCGTTGCCTTGGTAGGTCCAGCGGCGGAGGAACTCTTTGATCCGGTTCCTGAACAGGATC
TATTTGAGGCGCTAAATGGAACCTTAACGCTATGGAACTCGCCGCCCGACTGGGCTGGCGATGAGCGAAA
TGTAGTGCTTACGTTGTCCCGCATTTGGTACAGCGCAGTAACCGGCAAAATCGCGCCGAAGGATGTCGCT
GCCGACTGGGCAATGGAGCGCCTGCCGGCCCAGTATCAGCCCGTCATACTTGAAGCTAGACAGGCTTATC
TTGGACAAGAAGAAGATCGCTTGGCCTCGCGCGCAGATCAGTTGGAAGAATTTGTCCACTACGTGAAAGG
CGAGATCACCAAGGTAGTCGGCAAATAACCCTCGAGCCACCCATGACCAAAATCCCTTAACGTGAGTTAC
GCGTCGTTCCACTGAGCGTCAGACCCCGTAGAAAAGATCAAAGGATCTTCTTGAGATCCTTTTTTTCTGC
GCGTAATCTGCTGCTTGCAAACAAAAAAACCACCGCTACCAGCGGTGGTTTGTTTGCCGGATCAAGAGCT
ACCAACTCTTTTTCCGAAGGTAACTGGCTTCAGCAGAGCGCAGATACCAAATACTGTTCTTCTAGTGTAG
CCGTAGTTAGGCCACCACTTCAAGAACTCTGTAGCACCGCCTACATACCTCGCTCTGCTAATCCTGTTAC
CAGTGGCTGCTGCCAGTGGCGATAAGTCGTGTCTTACCGGGTTGGACTCAAGACGATAGTTACCGGATAA
GGCGCAGCGGTCGGGCTGAACGGGGGGTTCGTGCACACAGCCCAGCTTGGAGCGAACGACCTACACCGAA
CTGAGATACCTACAGCGTGAGCTATGAGAAAGCGCCACGCTTCCCGAAGGGAGAAAGGCGGACAGGTATC
CGGTAAGCGGCAGGGTCGGAACAGGAGAGCGCACGAGGGAGCTTCCAGGGGGAAACGCCTGGTATCTTTA
TAGTCCTGTCGGGTTTCGCCACCTCTGACTTGAGCGTCGATTTTTGTGATGCTCGTCAGGGGGGCGGAGC
CTATGGAAAAACGCCAGCAACGCGGCCTTTTTACGGTTCCTGGCCTTTTGCTGGCCTTTTGCTCACATGT
TCTTTCCTGCGTTATCCCCTGATTCTGTGGATAACCGTATTACCGCCTTTGAGTGAGCTGATACCGCTCG
CCGCAGCCGAACGACCGAGCGCAGCGAGTCAGTGAGCGAGGAAGCGGAAGAGCGCCCAATACGCAAACCG
CCTCTCCCCGCGCGTTGGCCGATTCATTAATGCAGCTGGCACGACAGGTTTCCCGACTGGAAAGCGGGCA
GTGAGCGCAACGCAATTAATACGCGTACCGCTAGCCAGGAAGAGTTTGTAGAAACGCAAAAAGGCCATCC
GTCAGGATGGCCTTCTGCTTAGTTTGATGCCTGGCAGTTTATGGCGGGCGTCCTGCCCGCCACCCTCCGG
GCCGTTGCTTCACAACGTTCAAATCCGCTCCCGGCGGATTTGTCCTACTCAGGAGAGCGTTCACCGACAA
ACAACAGATAAAACGAAAGGCCCAGTCTTCCGACTGAGCCTTTCGTTTTATTTGATGCCT
