>Addgene plasmid #81608 | pDONR223_CYLC2_p.D299Y | depositor partial sequence | sequence record 154927 | Insert sequence
ATGTCTCTCCCAAGATTCCAAAGAGTAAACTTTGGGCCATATGATAATTACATTCCAGTCAGTGAATTAA
GCAAAAAATCATGGAATCAGCAACACTTTGCCCTGTTATTTCCCAAACCACAACGGCCAGGAACCAAAAG
GAGATCAAAACCTTCTCAAATACGGGACAACACGGTTTCTATAATTGATGAAGAACAATTAAGAGGAGAT
CGTAGACAACCATTATGGATGTACCGTTCTTTAATGAGAATTTCTGAGAGACCATCTGTTTATTTAGCTG
CCAGGAGGCAGCCTCTCAAACCAACTCGTACTGTCGAGGTGGATTCTAAAGCAGCAGAAATTGGTAAGAA
AGGTGAAGACAAGACAACACAGAAGGACACAACAGATTCGGAATCAGAATTAAAACAAGGAAAAAAAGAT
TCAAAGAAAGGCAAGGATATAGAGAAAGGAAAAGAAGAAAAGCTAGATGCAAAGAAAGATAGCAAAAAAG
GTAAAAAGGATGCAGAGAAGGGCAAAGACTCAGCAACAGAATCTGAAGATGAAAAAGGAGGTGCAAAGAA
AGATAACAAAAAAGATAAAAAGGATTCAAACAAAGGCAAAGACTCGGCAACAGAATCTGAAGGTGAAAAA
GGAGGTACAGAGAAAGATAGCAAAAAAGGTAAAAAGGATTCAAAGAAGGGCAAGGATTCAGCCATAGAAT
TACAAGCTGTAAAAGCAGATGAAAAGAAGGATGAGGATGGAAAAAAAGATGCAAACAAAGGTGATGAATC
GAAGGATGCCAAGAAAGATGCAAAGGAGATTAAAAAAGGTAAGAAAGATAAGAAGAAGCCCAGTAGTACA
GACAGTGACTCAAAGGATGATGTCAAGAAAGAGTCTAAGAAGGACGCCACGAAATATGCCAAGAAAGTTG
CCAAGAAAGATACTGAGAAAGAATCTGCTGATTCAAAGAAGGATGCAAAGAAAAATGCTAAGAAGGATGC
AAAGAAGGATGCAAAGAAGAATGCAAAGAAGGATGAAAAGAAGGATGCAAAGAAGAAGGGCAAG
